>Addgene plasmid #119287 | pcDNA3.1/CIP2A(1-905) WT V5 His | addgene full sequence | sequence record 232083 | Addgene NGS Result
GACATTGATTATTGACTAGTTATTAATAGTAATCAATTACGGGGTCATTAGTTCATAGCCCATATATGGA
GTTCCGCGTTACATAACTTACGGTAAATGGCCCGCCTGGCTGACCGCCCAACGACCCCCGCCCATTGACG
TCAATAATGACGTATGTTCCCATAGTAACGCCAATAGGGACTTTCCATTGACGTCAATGGGTGGAGTATT
TACGGTAAACTGCCCACTTGGCAGTACATCAAGTGTATCATATGCCAAGTACGCCCCCTATTGACGTCAA
TGACGGTAAATGGCCCGCCTGGCATTATGCCCAGTACATGACCTTATGGGACTTTCCTACTTGGCAGTAC
ATCTACGTATTAGTCATCGCTATTACCATGGTGATGCGGTTTTGGCAGTACATCAATGGGCGTGGATAGC
GGTTTGACTCACGGGGATTTCCAAGTCTCCACCCCATTGACGTCAATGGGAGTTTGTTTTGGCACCAAAA
TCAACGGGACTTTCCAAAATGTCGTAACAACTCCGCCCCATTGACGCAAATGGGCGGTAGGCGTGTACGG
TGGGAGGTCTATATAAGCAGAGCTCTCTGGCTAACTAGAGAACCCACTGCTTACTGGCTTATCGAAATTA
ATACGACTCACTATAGGGAGACCCAAGCTGGCTAGTTAAGCTTGGTACCGAGCTCGGATCCACTAGTCCA
GTGTGGTGGAATTGCCCTTGAATTCACC
[2715 nt withheld, positions 729-3443]
GGTACCAAGGGCAATTCTGCAGATATCCAGCACAGTGGCGGCCGCTCGAGTCTAGAGGGCCCGCGGTTCG
AAGGTAAGCCTATCCCTAACCCTCTCCTCGGTCTCGATTCTACGCGTACCGGTCATCATCACCATCACCA
TTGAGTTTAAACCCGCTGATCAGCCTCGACTGTGCCTTCTAGTTGCCAGCCATCTGTTGTTTGCCCCTCC
CCCGTGCCTTCCTTGACCCTGGAAGGTGCCACTCCCACTGTCCTTTCCTAATAAAATGAGGAAATTGCAT
CGCATTGTCTGAGTAGGTGTCATTCTATTCTGGGGGGTGGGGTGGGGCAGGACAGCAAGGGGGAGGATTG
GGAAGACAATAGCAGGCATGCTGGGGATGCGGTGGGCTCTATGGCTTCTGAGGCGGAAAGAACCAGCTGG
GGCTCTAGGGGGTATCCCC
[124 nt withheld, positions 3883-4006]
C
[91 nt withheld, positions 4008-4098]
A
[49 nt withheld, positions 4100-4148]
CCTTTGACGTTGGAGTCCACGTTCTTT
[37 nt withheld, positions 4176-4212]
ACCCTATCTCGGTCTATTCTTTTGATTTATAAGGGATTTTGCCGATTTCGGCCTATTGGTTAAAAAATGA
GCTGATTTAACAAAAATTTAACGCGAATTAATTCTGTGGAATGTGTGTCAGTTAGGGTGTGGAAAGTCCC
CAGGCTCCCCAGCAGGCAGAAGTATGCAAAGCATGCATCTCAATTAGTCAGCAACCAGGTGTGGAAAGTC
CCCAGGCTCCCCAGCAGGCAGAAGTATGCAAAGCATGCATCTCAATTAGTCAGCAACCATAGTCCCGCCC
CTAACTCCGCCCATCCCGCCCCTAACTCCGCCCAGTTCCGCCCATTCTCCGCCCCATGGCTGACTAATTT
TTTTTATTTATGCAGAGGCCGAGGCCGCCTCTGCCTCTGAGCTATTCCAGAAGTAGTGAGGAGGCTTTTT
TGGAGGCCTAGGCTTTTGCAAAAAGCTCCCGGGAGCTTGTATATCCATTTTCGGATCTGATCAAGAGACA
GGATGAGGATCGTTTCGCATGATTGAACAAGATGGATTGCACGCAGGTTCTCCGGCCGCTTGGGTGGAGA
GGCTATTCGGCTATGACTGGGCACAACAGACAATCGGCTGCTCTGATGCCGCCGTGTTCCGGCTGTCAGC
GCAGGGGCGCCCGGTTCTTTTTGTCAAGACCGACCTGTCCGGTGCCCTGAATGAACTGCAGGACGAGGCA
GCGCGGCTATCGTGGCTGGCCACGACGGGCGTTCCTTGCGCAGCTGTGCTCGACGTTGTCACTGAAGCGG
GAAGGGACTGGCTGCTATTGGGCGAAGTGCCGGGGCAGGATCTCCTGTCATCTCACCTTGCTCCTGCCGA
GAAAGTATCCATCATGGCTGATGCAATGCGGCGGCTGCATACGCTTGATCCGGCTACCTGCCCATTCGAC
CACCAAGCGAAACATCGCATCGAGCGAGCACGTACTCGGATGGAAGCCGGTCTTGTCGATCAGGATGATC
TGGACGAAGAGCATCAGGGGCTCGCGCCAGCCGAACTGTTCGCCAGGCTCAAGGCGCGCATGCCCGACGG
CGAGGATCTCGTCGTGACCCATGGCGATGCCTGCTTGCCGAATATCATGGTGGAAAATGGCCGCTTTTCT
GGATTCATCGACTGTGGCCGGCTGGGTGTGGCGGACCGCTATCAGGACATAGCGTTGGCTACCCGTGATA
TTGCTGAAGAGCTTGGCGGCGAATGGGCTGACCGCTTCCTCGTGCTTTACGGTATCGCCGCTCCCGATTC
GCAGCGCATCGCCTTCTATCGCCTTCTTGACGAGTTCTTCTGAGCGGGACTCTGGGGTTCGCGAAATGAC
CGACCAAGCGACGCCCAACCTGCCATCACGAGATTTCGATTCCACCGCCGCCTTCTATGAAAGGTTGGGC
TTCGGAATCGTTTTCCGGGACGCCGGCTGGATGATCCTCCAGCGCGGGGATCTCATGCTGGAGTTCTTCG
CCCACCCCAACTTGTTTATTGCAGCTTATAATGGTTACAAATAAAGCAATAGCATCACAAATTTCACAAA
TAAAGCATTTTTTTCACTGCATTCTAGTTGTGGTTTGTCCAAACTCATCAATGTATCTTATCATGTCTGT
ATACCGTCGACCTCTAGCTAGAGCTTGGCGTAATCATGGTCATAGCTGTTTCCTGTGTGAAATTGTTATC
CGCTCACAATTCCACACAACATACGAGCCGGAAGCATAAAGTGTAAAGCCTGGGGTGCCTAATGAGTGAG
CTAACTCACATTAATTGCGTTGCGCTCACTGCCCGCTTTCCAGTCGGGAAACCTGTCGTGCCAGCTGCAT
TAATGAATCGGCCAACGCGCGGGGAGAGGCGGTTTGCGTATTGGGCGCTCTTCCGCTTCCTCGCTCACTG
ACTCGCTGCGCTCGGTCGTTCGGCTGCGGCGAGCGGTATCAGCTCACTCAAAGGCGGTAATACGGTTATC
CACAGAATCAGGGGATAACGCAGGAAAGAACATGTGAGCAAAAGGCCAGCAAAAGGCCAGGAACCGTAAA
AAGGCCGCGTTGCTGGCGTTTTTCCATAGGCTCCGCCCCCCTGACGAGCATCACAAAAATCGACGCTCAA
GTCAGAGGTGGCGAAACCCGACAGGACTATAAAGATACCAGGCGTTTCCCCCTGGAAGCTCCCTCGTGCG
CTCTCCTGTTCCGACCCTGCCGCTTACCGGATACCTGTCCGCCTTTCTCCCTTCGGGAAGCGTGGCGCTT
TCTCATAGCTCACGCTGTAGGTATCTCAGTTCGGTGTAGGTCGTTCGCTCCAAGCTGGGCTGTGTGCACG
AACCCCCCGTTCAGCCCGACCGCTGCGCCTTATCCGGTAACTATCGTCTTGAGTCCAACCCGGTAAGACA
CGACTTATCGCCACTGGCAGCAGCCACTGGTAACAGGATTAGCAGAGCGAGGTATGTAGGCGGTGCTACA
GAGTTCTTGAAGTGGTGGCCTAACTACGGCTACACTAGAAGAACAGTATTTGGTATCTGCGCTCTGCTGA
AGCCAGTTACCTTCGGAAAAAGAGTTGGTAGCTCTTGATCCGGCAAACAAACCACCGCTGGTAGCGGTGG
TTTTTTTGTTTGCAAGCAGCAGATTACGCGCAGAAAAAAAGGATCTCAAGAAGATCCTTTGATCTTTTCT
ACGGGGTCTGACGCTCAGTGGAACGAAAACTCACGTTAAGGGATTTTGGTCATGAGATTATCAAAAAGGA
TCTTCACCTAGATCCTTTTAAATTAAAAATGAAGTTTTAAATCAATCTAAAGTATATATGAGTAAACTTG
GTCTGACAGTTACCAATGCTTAATCAGTGAGGCACCTATCTCAGCGATCTGTCTATTTCGTTCATCCATA
GTTGCCTGACTCCCCGTCGTGTAGATAACTACGATACGGGAGGGCTTACCATCTGGCCCCAGTGCTGCAA
TGATACCGCGAGACCCACGCTCACCGGCTCCAGATTTATCAGCAATAAACCAGCCAGCCGGAAGGGCCGA
GCGCAGAAGTGGTCCTGCAACTTTATCCGCCTCCATCCAGTCTATTAATTGTTGCCGGGAAGCTAGAGTA
AGTAGTTCGCCAGTTAATAGTTTGCGCAACGTTGTTGCCATTGCTACAGGCATCGTGGTGTCACGCTCGT
CGTTTGGTATGGCTTCATTCAGCTCCGGTTCCCAACGATCAAGGCGAGTTACATGATCCCCCATGTTGTG
CAAAAAAGCGGTTAGCTCCTTCGGTCCTCCGATCGTTGTCAGAAGTAAGTTGGCCGCAGTGTTATCACTC
ATGGTTATGGCAGCACTGCATAATTCTCTTACTGTCATGCCATCCGTAAGATGCTTTTCTGTGACTGGTG
AGTACTCAACCAAGTCATTCTGAGAATAGTGTATGCGGCGACCGAGTTGCTCTTGCCCGGCGTCAATACG
GGATAATACCGCGCCACATAGCAGAACTTTAAAAGTGCTCATCATTGGAAAACGTTCTTCGGGGCGAAAA
CTCTCAAGGATCTTACCGCTGTTGAGATCCAGTTCGATGTAACCCACTCGTGCACCCAACTGATCTTCAG
CATCTTTTACTTTCACCAGCGTTTCTGGGTGAGCAAAAACAGGAAGGCAAAATGCCGCAAAAAAGGGAAT
AAGGGCGACACGGAAATGTTGAATACTCATACTCTTCCTTTTTCAATATTATTGAAGCATTTATCAGGGT
TATTGTCTCATGAGCGGATACATATTTGAATGTATTTAGAAAAATAAACAAATAGGGGTTCCGCGCACAT
TTCCCCGAAAAGTGCCACCTGACGTCGACGGATCGGGAGATCTCCCGATCCCCTATGGTGCACTCTCAGT
ACAATCTGCTCTGATGCCGCATAGTTAAGCCAGTATCTGCTCCCTGCTTGTGTGTTGGAGGTCGCTGAGT
AGTGCGCGAGCAAAATTTAAGCTACAACAAGGCAAGGCTTGACCGACAATTGCATGAAGAATCTGCTTAG
GGTTAGGCGTTTTGCGCTGCTTCGCGATGTACGGGCCAGATATACGCGTT
Features (pLannotate 1.2.2; 21 found; start..end, strand, type, name):
      1..380     +  enhancer       CMV enhancer: human cytomegalovirus immediate early enhancer
    381..584     +  promoter       CMV promoter: human cytomegalovirus (CMV) immediate early promoter
    580..613     +  LTR            5' LTR (truncated) (fragment): truncated 5' long terminal repeat (LTR) from HIV-1
    629..647     +  promoter       T7 promoter: promoter for bacteriophage T7 RNA polymerase
    729..3443    +  CDS            CIP2A (sequence withheld): CIP2A_HUMAN - Also known as KIAA1524. Experimental evidence at protein level: Swiss-Prot protein existence level 1. Oncoprotein that inhibits PP2A and stabilizes MYC in human malignancies. Promotes anchorage-independent cell growth and tumor formation. From Homo sapiens (Human).
   3516..3557    +  CDS            V5 tag: epitope tag from simian virus 5
   3613..3837    +  polyA_signal   bGH poly(A) signal: bovine growth hormone polyadenylation signal
   3841..3862    +  promoter       SV40 promoter (fragment): SV40 enhancer and early promoter
   3883..4311    +  rep_origin     f1 ori (sequence partly withheld): f1 bacteriophage origin of replication; arrow indicates direction of (+) strand synthesis
   4325..4654    +  promoter       SV40 promoter: SV40 enhancer and early promoter
   4721..5512    +  CDS            neo: KKA2_KLEPN - Also known as kan, nptII. Experimental evidence at protein level: Swiss-Prot protein existence level 1. Resistance to kanamycin, neomycin, paromomycin, ribostamycin, butirosin and gentamicin B. From Klebsiella pneumoniae.
   5538..5696    +  CDS            ble (fragment): BLE_KLEPN - Experimental evidence at protein level: Swiss-Prot protein existence level 1. Binding protein with a strong affinity to the bleomycin family of antibiotics. Binds to CL990; an antimitotic-antibiotic compound. From Klebsiella pneumoniae.
   5691..5812    +  polyA_signal   SV40 poly(A) signal: SV40 polyadenylation signal
   5885..5901    -  protein_bind   lac operator: The lac repressor binds to the lac operator to inhibit transcription in E. coli. This inhibition can be relieved by adding lactose or isopropyl-β-D-thiogalactopyranoside (IPTG). lac repressor encoded by lacI
   5909..5939    -  promoter       lac promoter: promoter for the E. coli lac operon
   5954..5975    -  protein_bind   CAP binding site: CAP binding activates transcription in the presence of cAMP. E. coli catabolite activator protein
   5988..6080    -  CDS            lacI (fragment): lac repressor; lacI; The lac repressor binds to the lac operator to inhibit transcription in E. coli. This inhibition can be relieved by adding lactose or isopropyl-β-D-thiogalactopyranoside (IPTG).
   6263..6851    -  rep_origin     ori: high-copy-number ColE1/pMB1/pBR322/pUC origin of replication
   7022..7882    -  CDS            AmpR: β-lactamase; bla; confers resistance to ampicillin, carbenicillin, and related antibiotics
   7883..7987    -  promoter       AmpR promoter: bla
   8046..8098    -  misc_feature   bom (fragment): basis of mobility region from pBR322
