[The description below was written by a language model from this plasmid's Addgene catalogue record and pLannotate feature annotations shown in this document.]
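Description:
pcDNA3.1/CIP2A(1-905) WT V5 His is a mammalian expression plasmid built on the pcDNA3.1 backbone for overexpressing wild-type, full-length human CIP2A (also known as KIAA1524 or p90; residues 1-905). CIP2A is an oncoprotein that inhibits the phosphatase PP2A and stabilizes MYC. The sequenced plasmid is 8,252 nt and is propagated in E. coli as a high-copy plasmid through a ColE1/pUC-type origin, with ampicillin selection from the β-lactamase gene. An f1 origin is also present. For mammalian cells, the backbone carries a neomycin phosphotransferase gene driven by the SV40 enhancer/early promoter and terminated by an SV40 polyadenylation signal, which allows G418 selection of stable transfectants.

The catalogue entry lists T7 as the promoter, but the feature table shows the CIP2A coding sequence sitting downstream of the CMV immediate-early enhancer and promoter. This is the element that would drive transcription in mammalian cells. The short T7 promoter lies between CMV and the insert and could support in vitro transcription. The insert was cloned between EcoRI and KpnI sites and is followed by a V5 epitope tag and the bovine growth hormone polyadenylation signal. The record describes a C-terminal V5-His tag. The annotation detects the V5 portion but does not separately annotate a polyhistidine stretch. Small annotated fragments such as an HIV-1 LTR piece, a ble fragment, lac regulatory elements and a bom fragment appear to be backbone remnants or partial matches rather than functional parts.

The stated purpose is overexpression of V5-tagged wild-type CIP2A, with the tag allowing antibody detection or pull-down. The associated publication concerns stabilization of CIP2A through its interaction with PP2A/B56.
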