Addgene plasmid #119287: pcDNA3.1/CIP2A(1-905) WT V5 His
Purpose: CIP2A WT V5 overexpression
Depositing lab: Jukka Westermarck. Depositing organization: University of Turku. Publication: Oncoprotein CIP2A is stabilized via interaction with tumor suppressor PP2A/B56. Wang J, Okkeri J, Pavic K, Wang Z, Kauko O, Halonen T, Sarek G, Ojala PM, Rao Z, Xu W, Westermarck J. EMBO Rep. 2017 Mar;18(3):437-450. doi: 10.15252/embr.201642788. Epub 2017 Feb 7. PubMed 28174209.
Backbone
  Vector backbone: pcDNA3.1
  Backbone size w/o insert (bp): 5523
  Vector type: Mammalian Expression
Growth in bacteria
  Bacterial resistance: Ampicillin, 100 μg/mL
  Growth temperature: 37°C
  Growth strain: DH5alpha
  Copy number: High Copy
Gene/Insert
  Gene/Insert name: KIAA1524
  Species: H. sapiens (human)
  Insert size (bp): 3000
  Entrez Gene: CIP2A (a.k.a. KIAA1524, NOCIVA, p90)
  Promoter: T7
  Tag / fusion protein: V5 His (C terminal on insert)
  Cloning method: Restriction Enzyme; 5′ cloning site EcoRI (unknown if destroyed); 3′ cloning site KpnI (unknown if destroyed)
  Sequencing primers: 5′ CMV; 3′ BGH
Terms and licenses: Academic/Nonprofit Terms; Industry Terms: Not Available to Industry
How to cite: pcDNA3.1/CIP2A(1-905) WT V5 His was a gift from Jukka Westermarck (Addgene plasmid # 119287 ; http://n2t.net/addgene:119287 ; RRID:Addgene_119287)
