>Addgene plasmid #119287 | pcDNA3.1/CIP2A(1-905) WT V5 His | depositor partial sequence | sequence record 225586 | insert WT sequence
[2715 nt withheld, positions 1-2715]
GGTACC
